Addgene plasmid #235920: pME_Cp_0_5_026_rbcL_3'UTR_Cr
Purpose: rbcL 3'UTR Chlamydomonas reinhardtii
Depositing lab: Tobias Erb. Depositing organization: Max Planck Institute for Terrestrial Microbiology. Publication: A modular high-throughput approach for advancing synthetic biology in the chloroplast of Chlamydomonas. Inckemann RM, Chotel T, Burgis M, Brinkmann CK, Andreas L, Baumann J, Sharma P, Klose M, Barrett J, Ries F, Paczia N, Glatter T, Mackinder LCM, Willmund F, Erb TJ. Nat Plants. 2025 Nov;11(11):2332-2349. doi: 10.1038/s41477-025-02126-2. Epub 2025 Nov 3. PubMed 41184475.
Backbone
  Vector backbone: pME_Cp_UAV_GFP
  Backbone size w/o insert (bp): 2101
  Vector type: Synthetic Biology
Growth in bacteria
  Bacterial resistance: Chloramphenicol, 25 μg/mL
  Growth temperature: 37°C
  Growth strain: DH5alpha
  Copy number: High Copy
Gene/Insert
  Gene/Insert name: rbcL 3'UTR
  Species: Chlamydomonas reinhardtii
  Insert size (bp): 77
  Cloning method: Restriction Enzyme; 5′ cloning site BsaI (destroyed during cloning); 3′ cloning site BsaI (destroyed during cloning)
  Sequencing primers: 5′ CGTATCACGAGGCAGAATTTC; 3′ CCTGCATAACGCGAAGTAATC
Terms and licenses: Academic/Nonprofit Terms; Industry Terms: Not Available to Industry
Depositor comments: Please visit https://doi.org/10.1101/2024.05.08.593163 for bioRxiv preprint.
How to cite: pME_Cp_0_5_026_rbcL_3'UTR_Cr was a gift from Tobias Erb (Addgene plasmid # 235920 ; http://n2t.net/addgene:235920 ; RRID:Addgene_235920)
