[The description below was written by a language model from this plasmid's Addgene catalogue record and pLannotate feature annotations shown in this document.]
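Description:
pME_Cp_0_5_026_rbcL_3'UTR_Cr is a small synthetic-biology part plasmid that stores the 3' untranslated region of the Chlamydomonas reinhardtii chloroplast rbcL gene as a reusable building block. It comes from a modular cloning collection developed for engineering the Chlamydomonas chloroplast. The 77 bp insert was placed into the pME_Cp_UAV_GFP acceptor backbone (about 2.1 kb) through BsaI sites that were destroyed in the process, as is typical of Golden Gate-style assembly with type IIS enzymes. The backbone name suggests that a GFP dropout cassette was replaced by the part, although the record does not state this explicitly. The sequenced plasmid is 2,178 nt in total, which matches backbone plus insert.

The annotated features all belong to the bacterial maintenance backbone: a high-copy ColE1/pUC-type origin of replication and a chloramphenicol acetyltransferase (cat) gene driven by its own promoter, which gives chloramphenicol selection in E. coli. The cloning region lies between BioBrick prefix and suffix sequences and is insulated by transcription terminators (a his operon terminator, a putative bacterial terminator and lambda t0), which limit read-through into or out of the part. The rbcL 3'UTR itself was not picked up by the automated annotation, but the roughly 100 nt gap between the prefix and suffix is where it would be expected.

The plasmid carries no promoter, coding sequence or chloroplast selection marker, so it is not an expression construct on its own. It serves as a donor of a 3'UTR element, a part type that generally stabilises and defines the 3' end of chloroplast transcripts, to be combined with promoter, 5'UTR and coding-sequence parts in higher-level assemblies.
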