Features (pLannotate 1.2.2; 8 found; start..end, strand, type, name):
    212..800     +  rep_origin     ori: high-copy-number ColE1/pMB1/pBR322/pUC origin of replication
    995..1052    -  terminator     his operon terminator: This putative transcriptin terminator from the E. coli his operon has a 2-bp deletion introduced during synthesis. Its efficiency has not been determined.
   1053..1072    -  misc_feature   BioBrick suffix: universal suffix for all parts
   1182..1203    -  misc_feature   BioBrick prefix: BioBrick prefix for parts that do not start with "ATG"
   1206..1249    +  terminator     bacterial terminator: putative bacterial transcription terminator
   1335..1432    +  promoter       cat promoter: promoter of the E. coli cat gene encoding chloramphenicol acetyltransferase
   1433..2089    +  CDS            cat: CAT_ECOLX - Experimental evidence at protein level: Swiss-Prot protein existence level 1. This enzyme is an effector of chloramphenicol resistance in bacteria. From Escherichia coli. This protein is used as a marker in many commonly used cloning vectors, such as pACYC184.
   2113..29      +  terminator     lambda t0 terminator (across the origin): transcription terminator from phage lambda
>Addgene plasmid #235920 | pME_Cp_0_5_026_rbcL_3'UTR_Cr | addgene full sequence | sequence record 471497 | Addgene NGS Result
GCCGCCGGGCGTTTTTTATTGGTGAGAATCCAAGCCTCGAGCTGTCAGACCAAGTTTACTCATATATACT
TTAGATTGATTTAAAACTTCATTTTTAATTTAAAAGGATCTAGGTGAAGATCCTTTTTGATAATCTCATG
ACCAAAATCCCTTAACGTGAGTTTTCGTTCCACTGAGCGTCAGACCCCGTAGAAAAGATCAAAGGATCTT
CTTGAGATCCTTTTTTTCTGCGCGTAATCTGCTGCTTGCAAACAAAAAAACCACCGCTACCAGCGGTGGT
TTGTTTGCCGGATCAAGAGCTACCAACTCTTTTTCCGAAGGTAACTGGCTTCAGCAGAGCGCAGATACCA
AATACTGTTCTTCTAGTGTAGCCGTAGTTAGGCCACCACTTCAAGAACTCTGTAGCACCGCCTACATACC
TCGCTCTGCTAATCCTGTTACCAGTGGCTGCTGCCAGTGGCGATAAGTCGTGTCTTACCGGGTTGGACTC
AAGACGATAGTTACCGGATAAGGCGCAGCGGTCGGGCTGAACGGGGGGTTCGTGCACACAGCCCAGCTTG
GAGCGAACGACCTACACCGAACTGAGATACCTACAGCGTGAGCTATGAGAAAGCGCCACGCTTCCCGAAG
GGAGAAAGGCGGACAGGTATCCGGTAAGCGGCAGGGTCGGAACAGGAGAGCGCACGAGGGAGCTTCCAGG
GGGAAACGCCTGGTATCTTTATAGTCCTGTCGGGTTTCGCCACCTCTGACTTGAGCGTCGATTTTTGTGA
TGCTCGTCAGGGGGGCGGAGCCTGTGGAAAAACGCCAGCAACGCGGCCTTTTTACGGTTCCTGGCCTTTT
GCTGGCCTTTTGCTCACATGTTCTTTCCTGCGTTATCCCCTGATTCTGTGGATAACCGTATTACCGCCTT
TGAGTGAGCTGATACCGCTCGCCGCAGCCGAACGACCGAGCGCAGCGAGTCAGTGAGCGAGGAAGCCTGC
ATAACGCGAAGTAATCTTTTCGGTTTTAAAGAAAAAGGGCAGGGTGGTGACACCTTGCCCTTTTTTGCCG
GACTGCAGCGGCCGCTACTAGTCGCGATGAGTGGTCTCAAGCGAACCTAAACACCATAAAAATAAAAACG
ATGTTTATGCTATTCACATAAACATCATGAAAAATAAAAATTAAGCCGAGACCACTCATCGCTCTAGAAG
CGGCCGCGAATTCCAGAAATCATCCTTAGCGAAAGCTAAGGATTTTTTTTATCTGAAATTCTGCCTCGTG
ATACGCCTATTTTTATAGGTTAATGTCATGATAATAATGGTTTCTTAGACGTCAGGTGGCACTCGAGTTG
ATCGGGCACGTAAGAGGTTCCAACTTTCACCATAATGAAATAAGATCACTACCGGGCGTATTTTTTGAGT
TATCGAGATTTTCAGGAGCTAAGGAAGCTAAAATGGAGAAAAAAATCACTGGATATACCACCGTTGATAT
ATCCCAATGGCATCGTAAAGAACATTTTGAGGCATTTCAGTCAGTTGCTCAATGTACCTATAACCAGACC
GTTCAGCTGGATATTACGGCCTTTTTAAAGACCGTAAAGAAAAATAAGCACAAGTTTTATCCGGCCTTTA
TTCACATTCTTGCCCGCCTGATGAATGCTCATCCGGAATTTCGTATGGCAATGAAAGACGGTGAGCTGGT
GATATGGGATAGTGTTCACCCTTGTTACACCGTTTTCCATGAGCAAACTGAAACGTTTTCATCACTCTGG
AGTGAATACCACGACGATTTCCGGCAGTTTCTACACATATATTCGCAAGATGTGGCGTGTTACGGTGAAA
ACCTGGCCTATTTCCCTAAAGGGTTTATTGAGAATATGTTTTTCGTATCAGCCAATCCCTGGGTGAGTTT
CACCAGTTTTGATTTAAACGTGGCCAATATGGACAACTTCTTCGCCCCCGTTTTCACCATGGGCAAATAT
TATACGCAAGGCGACAAGGTGCTGATGCCGCTGGCGATTCAGGTTCATCATGCCGTTTGTGATGGCTTCC
ATGTCGGCAGAATGCTTAATGAATTACAACAGTACTGCGACGAGTGGCAGGGCGGGGCGTAATTTGATAT
CGAGCTCGCTTGGACTCCTGTTGATAGATCCAGTAATGACCTCAGAACTCCATCTGGATTTGTTCAGAAC
GCTCGGTT
